Addgene plasmid #212987: pT7CFE1_polio_VP12A_C109R
Purpose: Encodes Poliovirus type I Mahoney VP12A with active site mutation optimized for expression in mammalian transcription/translation extracts
Depositing lab: Karla Kirkegaard. Depositing organization: Stanford University.
Backbone
  Vector backbone: pT7CFE1
  Backbone manufacturer: Thermo Scientific
  Backbone size w/o insert (bp): 3500
  Total vector size (bp): 4969
  Vector type: Mammalian Cell Free Protein Expression
Growth in bacteria
  Bacterial resistance: Ampicillin, 100 μg/mL
  Growth temperature: 37°C
  Growth strain: DH5alpha
  Copy number: High Copy
Gene/Insert
  Gene/Insert name: Poliovirus Type I Mahoney VP12A C109R
  Species: Poliovirus Type I Mahoney
  Insert size (bp): 1368
  Mutation: Cysteine 109 from 2A mutated to arginine
  GenBank ID: V01149.1 V01149.1
  Promoter: T7
  Tag / fusion protein: HA (N terminal on backbone)
  Cloning method: Restriction Enzyme; 5′ cloning site BamHI (not destroyed); 3′ cloning site XhoI (not destroyed)
  Sequencing primers: 5′ CACGATGATAATATGGCCTACCCCTACGACG; 3′ CAGTCAGATCTCAGTGGTGGTGGTGG
Terms and licenses: Academic/Nonprofit Terms; Industry Terms: Not Available to Industry
How to cite: pT7CFE1_polio_VP12A_C109R was a gift from Karla Kirkegaard (Addgene plasmid # 212987 ; http://n2t.net/addgene:212987 ; RRID:Addgene_212987)
