[The description below was written by a language model from this plasmid's Addgene catalogue record and pLannotate feature annotations shown in this document.]
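Description:
pT7CFE1_polio_VP12A_C109R is a plasmid of about 5 kb built on the commercial pT7CFE1 backbone, a vector designed for cell-free protein synthesis in mammalian coupled transcription/translation extracts rather than for expression in living cells. It is propagated in E. coli as a high-copy plasmid through a ColE1/pUC-type origin and selected with ampicillin via the bla gene and its native promoter. An f1 phage origin and short remnants of lacZα, bom and rop are also annotated in the backbone.

The expression unit runs from a T7 promoter through the encephalomyocarditis virus IRES into the open reading frame and ends at a T7 terminator. T7 RNA polymerase therefore produces an uncapped transcript, and the EMCV IRES recruits ribosomes in the extract for cap-independent translation. The insert, about 1.37 kb cloned between BamHI and XhoI, is the VP1-2A segment of the poliovirus type 1 Mahoney polyprotein. The feature table detects it as a fragment of the viral polyprotein, and the polymerase text in that annotation is generic to the whole polyprotein entry, not a description of this fragment. Cysteine 109 of 2A is changed to arginine, which the record describes as an active-site mutation. Because 2A is the viral protease that normally cleaves at the VP1/2A junction, this change would be expected to leave the fusion as an uncleaved precursor.

The catalogue lists a backbone-encoded N-terminal HA tag, which the automated annotation did not call. A fragment of a polyhistidine tag is annotated just downstream of the insert, though the record does not confirm that it is in frame. The construct would suit in vitro studies of polyprotein processing, for example as a catalytically inactive control or as a substrate for protease supplied in trans, although the record states only its use for expression in extracts.
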