Features (pLannotate 1.2.2; 12 found; start..end, strand, type, name):
      1..589     +  rep_origin     ori: high-copy-number ColE1/pMB1/pBR322/pUC origin of replication
    789..836     -  terminator     T7 terminator: transcription terminator for bacteriophage T7 RNA polymerase
    908..925     -  CDS            9xHis (fragment): 9xHis affinity tag
    932..2302    -  CDS            POLG_POL1M (fragment): Experimental evidence at protein level: Swiss-Prot protein existence level 1. [RNA-directed RNA polymerase]: Replicates the viral genomic RNA on the surface of intracellular membranes. May form linear arrays of subunits that propagate along a strong head-to-tail interaction called interface-I. Covalently attaches UMP to a tyrosine of VPg, which is used to prime RNA synthesis. The positive stranded RNA genome is first replicated at virus induced membranous vesicles, creating a dsRNA genomic replication form. This dsRNA is then used as template to synthesize positive stranded RNA genomes. ss(+)R
   2343..2804    -  misc_feature   IRES: internal ribosome entry site (IRES) of the encephalomyocarditis virus (EMCV)
   2855..2873    -  promoter       T7 promoter: promoter for bacteriophage T7 RNA polymerase
   2876..3033    +  CDS            lacZα (fragment): LacZα fragment of β-galactosidase; lacZ fragment
   3037..3465    +  rep_origin     f1 ori (sequence partly withheld): f1 bacteriophage origin of replication; arrow indicates direction of (+) strand synthesis
   3493..3594    -  misc_feature   bom (fragment): basis of mobility region from pBR322
   3696..3731    -  CDS            rop (fragment): Rop protein, which maintains plasmids at low copy number; rop
   3826..3930    +  promoter       AmpR promoter: bla
   3931..4791    +  CDS            AmpR: β-lactamase; bla; confers resistance to ampicillin, carbenicillin, and related antibiotics
>Addgene plasmid #212987 | pT7CFE1_polio_VP12A_C109R | addgene full sequence | sequence record 420359 | Addgene NGS Result
TTGAGATCCTTTTTTTCTGCGCGTAATCTGCTGCTTGCAAACAAAAAAACCACCGCTACCAGCGGTGGTT
TGTTTGCCGGATCAAGAGCTACCAACTCTTTTTCCGAAGGTAACTGGCTTCAGCAGAGCGCAGATACCAA
ATACTGTTCTTCTAGTGTAGCCGTAGTTAGGCCACCACTTCAAGAACTCTGTAGCACCGCCTACATACCT
CGCTCTGCTAATCCTGTTACCAGTGGCTGCTGCCAGTGGCGATAAGTCGTGTCTTACCGGGTTGGACTCA
AGACGATAGTTACCGGATAAGGCGCAGCGGTCGGGCTGAACGGGGGGTTCGTGCACACAGCCCAGCTTGG
AGCGAACGACCTACACCGAACTGAGATACCTACAGCGTGAGCTATGAGAAAGCGCCACGCTTCCCGAAGG
GAGAAAGGCGGACAGGTATCCGGTAAGCGGCAGGGTCGGAACAGGAGAGCGCACGAGGGAGCTTCCAGGG
GGAAACGCCTGGTATCTTTATAGTCCTGTCGGGTTTCGCCACCTCTGACTTGAGCGTCGATTTTTGTGAT
GCTCGTCAGGGGGGCGGAGCCTATGGAAAAACGCCAGCAACGCGGCCTTTTTACGGTTCCTGGCCTTTTG
CTGGCCTTTTGCTCACATGTTCTTTCCTGCGTTATCCCCTGATTCTGTGGATAACCGTATTACCGCCTTT
GAGTGAGCTGATACCGCTCGCCGCAGCCGAACGACCGAGCGCAGCGAGTCAGTGAGCGAGGAAGCCCGGA
TATAGTTCCTCCTTTCAGCAAAAAACCCCTCAAGACCCGTTTAGAGGCCCCAAGGGGTTATGCTAGTTAT
TGCTCAGCGGACTAGTGTTTAAACTTTTTTTTTTTTTTTTTTTTTTTTTTTTTTCAGTCAGATCTCAGTG
GTGGTGGTGGTGGTGCTCGAGTTGTTCCATGGCTTCTTCTTCGTAGGCATACAAGTCTCTAATGTCTGAA
AATGCAACCAACCCTTCGCCACCAGCAGTAATGATCCCTATCACCCCGTGGTGACATCTGAGTATGCCAC
CGCGATCCCCTGGAGATGCGAATCCATGGCCAATGAGCATATGGGACTGGTACCTAGCTGGGTAATAGTT
ATTAGCCTCCATGTACTGGAACGTTGGGCCAACGAAGGATACTGGGTAGTATTTCCTTCTAGACTCGCAG
TAGTACACCCCTGCGTTGCAATTGCACCTTGCGATTGAATCGGTGCCCTGGGCTCTTGATTCTGTGACTA
AGAGGTCTCTACTCCACATGACGTTCACTGCGTTTTGCAAATCATCCTGAGTGGCCAAGTGGTAGTTGCA
AATTTTGTAACCTGCAGTGTACACCGCTTTGTTTTGGTGTCCGAATCCATATGTGGTCAGATCCTTGGTG
GAGAGGGGTGTAAGCGTACCATCCTTGTAATCCACTCCAGGGCCGTAGTACGCCACTGCCCTCGGTGGAC
GCGGGCACCAGACTCTGATGTGTTTGGGTTTTAGATACACTCTGATTTTGGAGGTGACCTTGGTCGGGTT
GTGATCATTGACTACTCTAACAGCCAAAATACCGAAGTCATTTAGAGATGCTGCACCATAAAGGGAGTCA
CCTAGTGCTGCCGACTGGTCCTTCAGTGGTACTTTGGAAAAACCGTCGTAAAAGTGTGAATAGGCGTTCG
AAATACCAACATACGGTACCGAGATCCGGGCTGGAGCTGTTCCGTAGGTGTAAAAGATTGATGGATTTGA
TGAGGTTTGCCATGTGTAGTCGTCCCATTTCTCGGGCACTGGAGCGCCTGGTGGTACGTACATAATTTGG
TACACTTGATTTAAGGCATGCCCATTGTTAGTCTCAGTGAAATTTGCAGTAACCACAAAGGTAAGTTCCA
TATCAAATCTAGAATAGGTGAAGAACTCCAATTTCCTCCGTAACTGGACAGTATCTTTATAAGTGATCTT
CCACACTGCAAATAGCTTATCATCATCATCTTTGTAGTCTGGGTTATCCACGGTCATAATGGTCACGCAT
GCACCCCGCGCGAAGAAAGACTCTATGCTAGACTCTGACCTTGACCTATGTTGTACAACATGTCTGGTTT
GCACTGTATCAGAAGGGACTAGTGGATTTGTGGCCCCAGTTTCCACTGCGGTGAGTGCCGGAATTTCCTT
GGAGTGTGTTGGTCCACTGGCTTCAGTGTTTGGGAGAGCGTCTCTAGATGTTGCCGCCCCCACCGTTTCA
CGGACTGTGTTGTCAATCATGCTTTCAAGCATCTGACCTAACCCGGATCCCATATGGGTGGTGGCCAGGG
CGTAGTCGGGCACGTCGTAGGGGTAGGCCATATTATCATCGTGTTTTTCAAAGGAAAACCACGTCCCCGT
GGTTCGGGGGGCCTAGACGTTTTTTAACCTCGACTAAACACATGTAAAGCATGTGCACCGAGGCCCCAGA
TCAGATCCCATACAATGGGGTACCTTCTGGGCATCCTTCAGCCCCTTGTTGAATACGCTTGAGGTGAGCC
ATTTGACTCTTTCCACAACTATCCAACTCACAACGTGGCACTGGGGTTGTGCCGCCTTTGCAGGTGTATC
TTATACACGTGGCTTTTGGCCGCAGAGGCACCTGTCGCCAGGTGGGGGGTTCCGCTGCCTGCAAAGGGTC
GCTACAGACGTTGTTTGTCTTCAAGAAGCTTCCAGAGGAACTGCTTCCTTCACGACATTCAACAGACCTT
GCATTCCTTTGGCGAGAGGGGAAAGACCCCTAGGAATGCTCGTCAAGAAGACAGGGCCAGGTTTCCGGGC
CCTCACATTGCCAAAAGACGGCAATATGGTGGAAAATAACCGGAATTAATTCGCCCTATAGTGAGTCGTA
TTACAATTCACTGGCCGTCGTTTTACAACGTCGTGACTGGGAAAACCCTGGCGTTACCCAACTTAATCGC
CTTGCAGCACATCCCCCTTTCGCCAGCTGGCGTAATAGCGAAGAGGCCCGCACCGATCGCCCTTCCCAAC
AGTTGCGCAGCCTGAATGGCGAATGG
[124 nt withheld, positions 3037-3160]
C
[91 nt withheld, positions 3162-3252]
A
[49 nt withheld, positions 3254-3302]
CCTTTGACGTTGGAGTCCACGTTCTTT
[37 nt withheld, positions 3330-3366]
ACCCTATCTCGGTCTATTCTTTTGATTTATAAGGGATTTTGCCGATTTCGGCCTATTGGTTAAAAAATGA
GCTGATTTAACAAAAATTTAACGCGAATTTTAACAAAATATTAACGCTTACAATTTCCTGATGCGGTATT
TTCTCCTTACGCATCTGTGCGGTATTTCACACCGCATATATGGTGCACTCTCAGTACAATCTGCTCTGAT
GCCGCATAGTTAAGCCAGCCCCGACACCCGCCAACACCCGCTGACGCGCCCTGACGGGCTTGTCTGCTCC
CGGCATCCGCTTACAGACAAGCTGTGACCGTCTCCGGGAGCTGCATGTGTCAGAGGTTTTCACCGTCATC
ACCGAAACGCGCGAGACGAAAGGGCCTCGTGATACGCCTATTTTTATAGGTTAATGTCATGATAATAATG
GTTTCTTAGACGTCAGGTGGCACTTTTCGGGGAAATGTGCGCGGAACCCCTATTTGTTTATTTTTCTAAA
TACATTCAAATATGTATCCGCTCATGAGACAATAACCCTGATAAATGCTTCAATAATATTGAAAAAGGAA
GAGTATGAGTATTCAACATTTCCGTGTCGCCCTTATTCCCTTTTTTGCGGCATTTTGCCTTCCTGTTTTT
GCTCACCCAGAAACGCTGGTGAAAGTAAAAGATGCTGAAGATCAGTTGGGTGCACGAGTGGGTTACATCG
AACTGGATCTCAACAGCGGTAAGATCCTTGAGAGTTTTCGCCCCGAAGAACGTTTTCCAATGATGAGCAC
TTTTAAAGTTCTGCTATGTGGCGCGGTATTATCCCGTATTGACGCCGGGCAAGAGCAACTCGGTCGCCGC
ATACACTATTCTCAGAATGACTTGGTTGAGTACTCACCAGTCACAGAAAAGCATCTTACGGATGGCATGA
CAGTAAGAGAATTATGCAGTGCTGCCATAACCATGAGTGATAACACTGCGGCCAACTTACTTCTGACAAC
GATCGGAGGACCGAAGGAGCTAACCGCTTTTTTGCACAACATGGGGGATCATGTAACTCGCCTTGATCGT
TGGGAACCGGAGCTGAATGAAGCCATACCAAACGACGAGCGTGACACCACGATGCCTGTAGCAATGGCAA
CAACGTTGCGCAAACTATTAACTGGCGAACTACTTACTCTAGCTTCCCGGCAACAATTAATAGACTGGAT
GGAGGCGGATAAAGTTGCAGGACCACTTCTGCGCTCGGCCCTTCCGGCTGGCTGGTTTATTGCTGATAAA
TCTGGAGCCGGTGAGCGTGGGTCTCGCGGTATCATTGCAGCACTGGGGCCAGATGGTAAGCCCTCCCGTA
TCGTAGTTATCTACACGACGGGGAGTCAGGCAACTATGGATGAACGAAATAGACAGATCGCTGAGATAGG
TGCCTCACTGATTAAGCATTGGTAACTGTCAGACCAAGTTTACTCATATATACTTTAGATTGATTTAAAA
CTTCATTTTTAATTTAAAAGGATCTAGGTGAAGATCCTTTTTGATAATCTCATGACCAAAATCCCTTAAC
GTGAGTTTTCGTTCCACTGAGCGTCAGACCCCGTAGAAAAGATCAAAGGATCTTC
